>Addgene plasmid #208792 | pAAV-C2-mKate | addgene full sequence | sequence record 412603 | Addgene NGS Result
TTGGCCACTCCCTCTCTGCGCGCTCGCTCGCTCACTGAGGCCGCCCGGGCTTTGCCCGGGCGGCCTCAGT
GAGCGAGCGAGCGCGCAGAGAGGGAGTGGCCAACTCCATCACTAGGGGTTCCTACTAGTAACATATCCTG
GTGTGGAGTAGGGGACGCTGCTCTGACAGAGGCTCGGGGGCCTGAGCTGGCTCTGTGAGCTGGGGAGGAG
GCAGACAGCCAGGCCTTGTCTGCAAGCAGACCTGGCAGCATTGGGCTGGCCGCCCCCCAGGGCCTCCTCT
TCATGCCCAGTGAATGACTCACCTTGGCACAGACACAATGTTCGGGGTGGGCACAGTGCCTGCTTCCCGC
CGCACCCCAGCCCCCCTCAAATGCCTTCCGAGAAGCCCATTGAGCAGGGGGCTTGCATTGCACCCCAGCC
TGACAGCCTGGCATCTTGGGATAAAAGCAGCACAGCCCCCTAGGGGCTGCCCTTGCTGTGTGGCGCCACC
GGCGGTGGAGAACAAGGCTCTATTCAGCCTGTGCCCAGGAAAGGGGATCAGGGGATGCCCAGGCATGGAC
AGTGGGTGGCAGGGGGGGAGAGGAGGGCTGTCTGCTTCCCAGAAGTCCAAGGACACAAATGGGTGAGGGG
AGAGCTCTCCCCATAGCTGGGCTGCGGCCCAACCCCACCCCCTCAGGCTATGCCAGGGGGTGTTGCCAGG
GGCACCCGGGCATCGCCAGTCTAGCCCACTCCTTCATAAAGCCCTCGTATCCCAGGAGCGAGCAGAGCCA
GAGCAGGTTGGAGAGGAGACGCATCACCTCTGCTGCTTGCCTAAAACAGGTAAGTCCCATTAATCTCCCT
ATCAGTGATAGAGAAGGTCTGAAGAGTTTACTCCCTATCAGTGATAGAGATTAATTCCTCTACTAACCTT
GTTCATCTTTTCTTTTTTTTTCTACAGGTCCTGGGTGATTAACAGCTTAAGGCCGCCACCATGCAGGTCT
CCCGTGTGCTGGCCGCGCTGTGCGGCATGCTACTCTGCGCCTCTGGCCTCTTCGCCGCGTCTGGTGACCA
TATGCACGGATGTTCTGAGCCCCTGGGCCTGAAGAATAACACAATTCCTGACAGCCAGATGTCAGCCTCC
AGCAGCTACAAGACATGGAACCTGCGTGCTTTTGGCTGGTACCCCCACTTGGGAAGGCTGGATAATCAGG
GCAAGATCAATGCCTGGACGGCTCAGAGCAACAGTGCCAAGGAATGGCTGCAGGTTGACCTGGGCACTCA
GAGGCAAGTGACAGGAATCATCACCCAGGGGGCCCGTGACTTTGGCCACATCCAGTATGTGGCGTCCTAC
AAGGTAGCCCACAGTGATGATGGTGTGCAGTGGACTGTATATGAGGAGCAAGGAAGCAGCAAGGTCTTCC
AGGGCAACTTGGACAACAACTCCCACAAGAAGAACATCTTCGAGAAACCCTTCATGGCTCGCTACGTGCG
TGTCCTTCCAGTGTCCTGGCATAACCGCATCACCCTGCGCCTGGAGCTGCTGGGCTGTAAGCTTGGCACT
GGAGGCTCTGGAGGCACTGGAGGCTCTGGAGGCACCGGTAGCACTAGCGGCGGAAGCGGCGGGACAGGTA
CGCGTGTGAGCGAGCTGATTAAGGAGAACATGCACATGAAGCTGTACATGGAGGGCACCGTGAACAACCA
CCACTTCAAGTGCACATCCGAGGGCGAAGGCAAGCCCTACGAGGGCACCCAGACCATGAGAATCAAGGTC
GTCGAGGGCGGCCCTCTCCCCTTCGCCTTCGACATCCTGGCTACCAGCTTCATGTACGGCAGCAAAACCT
TCATCAACCACCCTCAGGGCATCCCCGACTTCTTTAAGCAGTCCTTCCCTGAGGGCTTCACATGGGAGAG
AGTCACCACATACGAAGACGGGGGCGTGCTGACCGCTACCCAGGACACCAGCCTCCAGGACGGCTGCCTC
ATCTACAACGTCAAGATTAGAGGGGTGAACTTCCCAGCCAACGGCCCTGTGATGCAGAAGAAAACACTCG
GCTGGGAGGCCTCCACCGAGACGCTGTACCCCGCTGACGGCGGCCTGGAAGGCGCATGTGACATGGCCCT
GAAGCTCGTGGGCGGGGGCCACCTGATCTGCAACTTGGAGACCACATACAGATCCAAGAAACCCGCTAAG
AACCTCAAGATGCCCGGCGTCTACAACGTGGACAGGAGACTGGAAAGAATCAAGGAGGCCGACAATGAGA
CCTACGTCGAGCAGCACGAGGTGGCTGTGGCCAGATACTCTACTGGTGGCGCTGGTGATGGAGGTAAATG
AGGATCCTAATCAACCTCTGGATTACAAAATTTGTGAAAGATTGACTGGTATTCTTAACTATGTTGCTCC
TTTTACGCTATGTGGATACGCTGCTTTAATGCCTTTGTATCATGCTATTGCTTCCCGTATGGCTTTCATT
TTCTCCTCCTTGTATAAATCCTGGTTGCTGTCTCTTTATGAGGAGTTGTGGCCCGTTGTCAGGCAACGTG
GCGTGGTGTGCACTGTGTTTGCTGACGCAACCCCCACTGGTTGGGGCATTGCCACCACCTGTCAGCTCCT
TTCCGGGACTTTCGCTTTCCCCCTCCCTATTGCCACGGCGGAACTCATCGCCGCCTGCCTTGCCCGCTGC
TGGACAGGGGCTCGGCTGTTGGGCACTGACAATTCCGTGGTGTTGTCGGGGAAATCATCGTCCTTTCCTT
GGCTGCTCGCCTGTGTTGCCACCTGGATTCTGCGCGGGACGTCCTTCTGCTACGTCCCTTCGGCCCTCAA
TCCAGCGGACCTTCCTTCCCGCGGCCTGCTGCCGGCTCTGCGGCCTCTTCCGCGTCTTCGCCTTCGCCCT
CAGACGAGTCGGATCTCCCTTTGGGCCGCCTCCCCGCCTGAATTCTGCATACTTCTTTACATTCCAGATA
TCTGCATCAAACACCATTGTCACACTCCATCGCGATCACGCGAGCCGAACGAACAAACCCAACAACATGA
AACTACCTAGCGCTTCTATTCAGCATGATGTCTTTCGTATACACAAATTCGGTTCTACAGGGTAACCTAG
GCTGCATGTTTAAACATACATACTTCTTTACATTCCAGATATCTGCATCAAACACCATTGTCACACTCCA
TCGCGATCACGCGAGCCGAACGAACAAACCCAACAACATGAAACTACCTAGCGCTTCTATTCAGCATGAT
GTCTTTCGTATACACAAATTCGGTTCTACAGGGTAACCTAGGCTGCATGTTTAAACATACATACTTCTTT
ACATTCCAGATATCTGCATCAAACACCATTGTCACACTCCATCGCGATCACGCGAGCCGAACGAACAAAC
CCAACAACATGAAACTACCTAGCGCTTCTATTCAGCATGATGTCTTTCGTATACACAAATTCGGTTCTAC
AGGGTAACCTAGGCTGCAGGTACCTTCGAGCAGACATGATAAGATACATTGATGAGTTTGGACAAACCAC
AACTAGAATGCAGTGAAAAAAATGCTTTATTTGTGAAATTTGTGATGCTATTGCTTTATTTGTAACCATT
ATAAGCTGCAATAAACAAGTTAACAACAACAATTGCATTCATTTTATGTTTCAGGTTCAGGGGGAGATGT
GGGAGGTTTTTTAAAGCAAGTAAAACCTCTACAAATGTGGTAAAATCAAGCTTAGGAACCCCTAGTGATG
GAGTTGGCCACTCCCTCTCTGCGCGCTCGCTCGCTCACTGAGGCCGGGCGACCAAAGGTCGCCCGACGCC
CGGGCTTTGCCCGGGCGGCCTCAGTGAGCGAGCGAGCGCGCAGAGAGGGAGTGGCCAAGCTAGCGGGCGA
TTAAGGAAAGGGCTAGATCATTCTTGAAGACGAAAGGGCCTCGTGATACGCCTATTTTTATAGGTTAATG
TCATGATAATAATGGTTTCTTAGACGTCAGGTGGCACTTTTCGGGGAAATGTGCGCGGAACCCCTATTTG
TTTATTTTTCTAAATACATTCAAATATGTATCCGCTCATGAGACAATAACCCTGATAAATGCTTCAATAA
TATTGAAAAAGGAAGAGTATGAGTATTCAACATTTCCGTGTCGCCCTTATTCCCTTTTTTGCGGCATTTT
GCCTTCCTGTTTTTGCTCACCCAGAAACGCTGGTGAAAGTAAAAGATGCTGAAGATCAGTTGGGTGCACG
AGTGGGTTACATCGAACTGGATCTCAACAGCGGTAAGATCCTTGAGAGTTTTCGCCCCGAAGAACGTTTT
CCAATGATGAGCACTTTTAAAGTTCTGCTATGTGGCGCGGTATTATCCCGTGTTGACGCCGGGCAAGAGC
AACTCGGTCGCCGCATACACTATTCTCAGAATGACTTGGTTGAGTACTCACCAGTCACAGAAAAGCATCT
TACGGATGGCATGACAGTAAGAGAATTATGCAGTGCTGCCATAACCATGAGTGATAACACTGCGGCCAAC
TTACTTCTGACAACGATCGGAGGACCGAAGGAGCTAACCGCTTTTTTGCACAACATGGGGGATCATGTAA
CTCGCCTTGATCGTTGGGAACCGGAGCTGAATGAAGCCATACCAAACGACGAGCGTGACACCACGATGCC
TGTAGCAATGGCAACAACGTTGCGCAAACTATTAACTGGCGAACTACTTACTCTAGCTTCCCGGCAACAA
TTAATAGACTGGATGGAGGCGGATAAAGTTGCAGGACCACTTCTGCGCTCGGCCCTTCCGGCTGGCTGGT
TTATTGCTGATAAATCTGGAGCCGGTGAGCGTGGGTCTCGCGGTATCATTGCAGCACTGGGGCCAGATGG
TAAGCCCTCCCGTATCGTAGTTATCTACACGACGGGGAGTCAGGCAACTATGGATGAACGAAATAGACAG
ATCGCTGAGATAGGTGCCTCACTGATTAAGCATTGGTAACTGTCAGACCAAGTTTACTCATATATACTTT
AGATTGATTTAAAACTTCATTTTTAATTTAAAAGGATCTAGGTGAAGATCCTTTTTGATAATCTCATGAC
CAAAATCCCTTAACGTGAGTTTTCGTTCCACTGAGCGTCAGACCCCGTAGAAAAGATCAAAGGATCTTCT
TGAGATCCTTTTTTTCTGCGCGTAATCTGCTGCTTGCAAACAAAAAAACCACCGCTACCAGCGGTGGTTT
GTTTGCCGGATCAAGAGCTACCAACTCTTTTTCCGAAGGTAACTGGCTTCAGCAGAGCGCAGATACCAAA
TACTGTTCTTCTAGTGTAGCCGTAGTTAGGCCACCACTTCAAGAACTCTGTAGCACCGCCTACATACCTC
GCTCTGCTAATCCTGTTACCAGTGGCTGCTGCCAGTGGCGATAAGTCGTGTCTTACCGGGTTGGACTCAA
GACGATAGTTACCGGATAAGGCGCAGCGGTCGGGCTGAACGGGGGGTTCGTGCACACAGCCCAGCTTGGA
GCGAACGACCTACACCGAACTGAGATACCTACAGCGTGAGCTATGAGAAAGCGCCACGCTTCCCGAAGGG
AGAAAGGCGGACAGGTATCCGGTAAGCGGCAGGGTCGGAACAGGAGAGCGCACGAGGGAGCTTCCAGGGG
GAAACGCCTGGTATCTTTATAGTCCTGTCGGGTTTCGCCACCTCTGACTTGAGCGTCGATTTTTGTGATG
CTCGTCAGGGGGGCGGAGCCTATGGAAAAACGCCAGCAACGCGGCCTTTTTACGGTTCCTGGCCTTTTGC
TGGCCTTTTGCTCACATGTAATAAACACACACACACCAACAACCGTGGTTGGTTGTTGTGTTGGTTTATT
CTCGAG
Features (pLannotate 1.2.2; 13 found; start..end, strand, type, name):
     61..123     -  repeat_region  AAV2 ITR (fragment): inverted terminal repeat of adeno-associated virus serotype 2 inverted
    835..890     +  promoter       TRE3GV promoter (fragment): 3rd-generation Tet-responsive promoter that can be activated by binding of Tet-On® 3G, optimized for retroviral and lentiviral vectors
    916..933     +  promoter       ADH1 promoter (fragment): S. cerevisiae ADH1; promoter for alcohol dehydrogenase 1
   1031..1528    +  CDS            Mfge8 (fragment): MFGM_MOUSE - Experimental evidence at protein level: Swiss-Prot protein existence level 1. Contributes to phagocytic removal of apoptotic cells in many tissues. Specific ligand for the alpha-v/beta-3 and alpha-v/beta-5 receptors. Also binds to phosphatidylserine-enriched cell surfaces in a receptor-independent manner. Zona pellucida-binding protein which may play a role in gamete interaction (By similarity). Plays an important role in the maintenance of intestinal epithelial homeostasis and the promotion of mucosal healing. Promotes VEGF-dependent neovascularization. From Mus musculus (Mouse).
   1616..2308    +  CDS            mKate2.5: mKate2.5 is a fluorescent protein published in 2012, derived from Entacmaea quadricolor. It is reported to be a monomer.
   2319..2907    +  misc_feature   WPRE: woodchuck hepatitis virus posttranscriptional regulatory element
   3470..3591    -  polyA_signal   SV40 poly(A) signal: SV40 polyadenylation signal
   3614..3682    -  CDS            large T antigen (fragment): large T antigen from SV40 (simian virus 40)
   3694..3823    +  repeat_region  AAV2 ITR (fragment): inverted terminal repeat of adeno-associated virus serotype 2 inverted
   3974..4078    +  promoter       AmpR promoter: bla
   4079..4939    +  CDS            AmpR: β-lactamase; bla; confers resistance to ampicillin, carbenicillin, and related antibiotics
   5110..5698    +  rep_origin     ori: high-copy-number ColE1/pMB1/pBR322/pUC origin of replication
   5814..43      +  repeat_region  AAV2 ITR (fragment) (across the origin): inverted terminal repeat of adeno-associated virus serotype 2 inverted
