[The description below was written by a language model from this plasmid's Addgene catalogue record and pLannotate feature annotations shown in this document.]
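Description:
pAAV-C2-mKate is an AAV transfer plasmid built on the pAAV-GFAP-mKate2.5f backbone, intended for producing recombinant adeno-associated virus that expresses a phosphatidylserine biosensor in astrocytes. In bacteria it is maintained through a high-copy ColE1/pUC-type origin and selected with ampicillin via the bla gene and its own promoter. The expression cassette is flanked by AAV2 inverted terminal repeats, which provide the signals for genome replication and packaging into capsids. The ITRs are annotated only as fragments, and the depositor notes a 22 bp deletion in the 5′ ITR. The plasmid was nonetheless reported to package and express successfully in cells and tissues.

The payload is a fusion of the C2 domain of mouse Mfge8 (lactadherin/MFG-E8), a region that binds phosphatidylserine-enriched membrane surfaces, to the monomeric far-red fluorescent protein mKate2.5 at its C terminus. The fusion can therefore mark exposed phosphatidylserine, for example on apoptotic cells. Downstream lie a WPRE, which enhances transcript stability and expression, and an SV40 polyadenylation signal that is annotated on the reverse strand.

The promoter is not clearly documented. The catalogue field lists a T7 promoter, while the backbone name and the astrocyte purpose imply a GFAP-derived promoter. The feature table detects neither, showing only short TRE3GV and ADH1 promoter fragments upstream of the coding sequence that are likely incidental matches. The sequenced record is 5,816 nt, slightly shorter than the 5,852 bp listed in the catalogue. The associated publication describes the sensor's use for in vitro, ex vivo and in vivo labelling.
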