Addgene plasmid #208792: pAAV-C2-mKate
Purpose: For AAV production to express C2-mKate in astrocytes
Depositing lab: Urte Neniskyte. Depositing organization: Vilnius University. Publication: Genetically encoded phosphatidylserine biosensor for in vitro, ex vivo and in vivo labelling. Dirvelyte E, Bujanauskiene D, Jankaityte E, Daugelaviciene N, Kisieliute U, Nagula I, Budvytyte R, Neniskyte U. Cell Mol Biol Lett. 2023 Jul 27;28(1):59. doi: 10.1186/s11658-023-00472-7. PubMed 37501184.
Backbone
  Vector backbone: pAAV-GFAP-mKate2.5f
  Backbone manufacturer: Viviana Gradinaru
  Backbone size w/o insert (bp): 4496
  Total vector size (bp): 5852
  Vector type: Mammalian Expression, AAV
Growth in bacteria
  Bacterial resistance: Ampicillin, 100 μg/mL
  Growth temperature: 37°C
  Growth strain: NEB Stable
  Copy number: High Copy
Gene/Insert
  Gene/Insert name: C2-mKate (alt name: C2 domain)
  Species: M. musculus (mouse)
  Insert size (bp): 1356
  GenBank ID: 17304
  Entrez Gene: Mfge8 (a.k.a. MFG-E8, MP47, Mfgm, P47, SED1, lactadherin)
  Promoter: T7 promoter
  Tag / fusion protein: mKate (C terminal on insert)
  Cloning method: Restriction Enzyme; 5′ cloning site AflII (not destroyed); 3′ cloning site BamHI (not destroyed)
  Sequencing primers: 5′ GAAGGTCTGAAGAGTTTACTCC; 3′ AATGAAAGCCATACGGGAAG
Terms and licenses: Academic/Nonprofit Terms; Industry Terms: Not Available to Industry
Depositor comments: Please note: The plasmid contains a 22bp deletion in the 5' ITR. The plasmid was successfully used for AAV packaging and expression in cells and tissues by the depositing lab. These discrepancies are not expected to affect plasmid function.
How to cite: pAAV-C2-mKate was a gift from Urte Neniskyte (Addgene plasmid # 208792 ; http://n2t.net/addgene:208792 ; RRID:Addgene_208792)
